Addgene plasmid #66069: DVK_EF
Purpose: (Empty Backbone) MoClo Destination Vector: (based on pSB1K3) [E:LacZa:F]
Depositing lab: Douglas Densmore. Depositing organization: Boston University Main Campus. Publication: CIDAR MoClo: Improved MoClo Assembly Standard and New E. coli Part Library Enable Rapid Combinatorial Design for Synthetic and Traditional Biology. Iverson SV, Haddock TL, Beal J, Densmore DM. ACS Synth Biol. 2016 Jan 15;5(1):99-103. doi: 10.1021/acssynbio.5b00124. Epub 2015 Nov 4. PubMed 26479688.
Backbone
  Vector backbone: DVK
  Vector type: Synthetic Biology ; Destination Vector
Growth in bacteria
  Bacterial resistance: Kanamycin, 50 μg/mL
  Growth temperature: 37°C
  Growth strain: DH5alpha
  Copy number: Unknown
Gene/Insert
  Gene/Insert name: None
  Species: Synthetic
  Cloning method: Unknown
Terms and licenses: Academic/Nonprofit Terms; Industry Terms: Not Available to Industry
How to cite: DVK_EF was a gift from Douglas Densmore (Addgene plasmid # 66069)
