[The description below was written by a language model from this plasmid's Addgene catalogue record and pLannotate feature annotations shown in this document.]
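Description:
DVK_EF is an empty destination vector from the CIDAR MoClo (modular cloning) toolkit for E. coli synthetic biology, built on the BioBrick plasmid pSB1K3. It is propagated in standard cloning strains such as DH5alpha using a high-copy ColE1/pMB1-type origin (the catalogue itself lists copy number as unknown) and is selected with kanamycin through the aph(3')-Ia aminoglycoside phosphotransferase gene. The cloning region sits between the BioBrick prefix and suffix. It is insulated by flanking transcription terminators, a putative bacterial terminator upstream and the his operon terminator downstream.

There is no gene insert. The payload is a lacZα dropout cassette, written in the record as [E:LacZa:F]. It consists of the lacZα fragment with a pUC-type multiple cloning site, driven by the lac promoter with its operator and CAP binding site, plus small residual fragments of lacI and the pBR322 bom region. In MoClo systems, "E" and "F" name the fusion-site overhangs exposed when Type IIS enzymes excise the lacZα cassette. An incoming part or assembled unit with matching E and F ends replaces the cassette directionally, and correct clones can be found by blue/white screening. The Type IIS sites and overhang sequences are not annotated in the feature tables.

The two sequence records differ. The depositor's sequence is 2,731 nt, while the repository's sequencing result is 4,069 nt, with about 1.3 kb of extra sequence between the origin and the kanamycin resistance gene. This extra region includes an RNA-OUT annotation, an element associated with IS10/Tn10, so it may be an insertion sequence, although the record does not explain it. All other features match between the two records.
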