Features (pLannotate 1.2.2; 13 found; start..end, strand, type, name):
     12..70      +  misc_feature   bom (fragment): basis of mobility region from pBR322
     76..233     -  CDS            lacZα (fragment): LacZα fragment of β-galactosidase; lacZ fragment
    230..286     +  misc_feature   MCS: pUC18/19 multiple cloning site
    323..339     -  protein_bind   lac operator: The lac repressor binds to the lac operator to inhibit transcription in E. coli. This inhibition can be relieved by adding lactose or isopropyl-β-D-thiogalactopyranoside (IPTG). lac repressor encoded by lacI
    347..377     -  promoter       lac promoter: promoter for the E. coli lac operon
    392..413     -  protein_bind   CAP binding site: CAP binding activates transcription in the presence of cAMP. E. coli catabolite activator protein
    426..494     -  CDS            lacI (fragment): lac repressor; lacI; The lac repressor binds to the lac operator to inhibit transcription in E. coli. This inhibition can be relieved by adding lactose or isopropyl-β-D-thiogalactopyranoside (IPTG).
    513..533     +  misc_feature   BioBrick suffix: universal suffix for all parts
    534..591     +  terminator     his operon terminator: This putative transcriptin terminator from the E. coli his operon has a 2-bp deletion introduced during synthesis. Its efficiency has not been determined.
    786..1374    -  rep_origin     ori: high-copy-number ColE1/pMB1/pBR322/pUC origin of replication
   1607..2422    -  CDS            KanR: aminoglycoside phosphotransferase; aph(3')-Ia; confers resistance to kanamycin in bacteria or G418 (Geneticin®) in eukaryotes
   2649..2692    -  terminator     bacterial terminator: putative bacterial transcription terminator
   2695..2716    +  misc_feature   BioBrick prefix: BioBrick prefix for parts that do not start with "ATG"
>Addgene plasmid #66069 | DVK_EF | depositor full sequence | sequence record 114495 | DVK_EF sequence 2731 bps
GCTTAGAGACCTGCACCATATGCGGTGTGAAATACCGCACAGATGCGTAAGGAGAAAATACCGCATCAGG
CGCCATTCGCCATTCAGGCTGCGCAACTGTTGGGAAGGGCGATCGGTGCGGGCCTCTTCGCTATTACGCC
AGCTGGCGAAAGGGGGATGTGCTGCAAGGCGATTAAGTTGGGTAACGCCAGGGTTTTCCCAGTCACGACG
TTGTAAAACGACGGCCAGTGAATTCGAGCTCGGTACCCGGGGATCCTCTAGAGTCGACCTGCAGGCATGC
AAGCTTGGCGTAATCATGGTCATAGCTGTTTCCTGTGTGAAATTGTTATCCGCTCACAATTCCACACAAC
ATACGAGCCGGAAGCATAAAGTGTAAAGCCTGGGGTGCCTAATGAGTGAGCTAACTCACATTAATTGCGT
TGCGCTCACTGCCCGCTTTCCAGTCGGGAAACCTGTCGTGCCAGCTGCATTAATGAATCGGCCAACGCGC
GGGGGTCTCTCGCTATGTCTTCTACTAGTAGCGGCCGCTGCAGTCCGGCAAAAAAGGGCAAGGTGTCACC
ACCCTGCCCTTTTTCTTTAAAACCGAAAAGATTACTTCGCGTTATGCAGGCTTCCTCGCTCACTGACTCG
CTGCGCTCGGTCGTTCGGCTGCGGCGAGCGGTATCAGCTCACTCAAAGGCGGTAATACGGTTATCCACAG
AATCAGGGGATAACGCAGGAAAGAACATGTGAGCAAAAGGCCAGCAAAAGGCCAGGAACCGTAAAAAGGC
CGCGTTGCTGGCGTTTTTCCACAGGCTCCGCCCCCCTGACGAGCATCACAAAAATCGACGCTCAAGTCAG
AGGTGGCGAAACCCGACAGGACTATAAAGATACCAGGCGTTTCCCCCTGGAAGCTCCCTCGTGCGCTCTC
CTGTTCCGACCCTGCCGCTTACCGGATACCTGTCCGCCTTTCTCCCTTCGGGAAGCGTGGCGCTTTCTCA
TAGCTCACGCTGTAGGTATCTCAGTTCGGTGTAGGTCGTTCGCTCCAAGCTGGGCTGTGTGCACGAACCC
CCCGTTCAGCCCGACCGCTGCGCCTTATCCGGTAACTATCGTCTTGAGTCCAACCCGGTAAGACACGACT
TATCGCCACTGGCAGCAGCCACTGGTAACAGGATTAGCAGAGCGAGGTATGTAGGCGGTGCTACAGAGTT
CTTGAAGTGGTGGCCTAACTACGGCTACACTAGAAGAACAGTATTTGGTATCTGCGCTCTGCTGAAGCCA
GTTACCTTCGGAAAAAGAGTTGGTAGCTCTTGATCCGGCAAACAAACCACCGCTGGTAGCGGTGGTTTTT
TTGTTTGCAAGCAGCAGATTACGCGCAGAAAAAAAGGATCTCAAGAAGATCCTTTGATCTTTTCTACGGG
GTCTGACGCTCAGTGGAACGAAAACTCACGTTAAGGGATTTTGGTCATGAGATTATCAAAAAGGATCTTC
ACCTAGATCCTTTTAAATTAAAAATGAAGTTTTAAATCAATCTAAAGTATATATGAGTAAACTTGGTCTG
ACAGCTCGAGTCCCGTCAAGTCAGCGTAATGCTCTGCCAGTGTTACAACCAATTAACCAATTCTGATTAG
AAAAACTCATCGAGCATCAAATGAAACTGCAATTTATTCATATCAGGATTATCAATACCATATTTTTGAA
AAAGCCGTTTCTGTAATGAAGGAGAAAACTCACCGAGGCAGTTCCATAGGATGGCAAGATCCTGGTATCG
GTCTGCGATTCCGACTCGTCCAACATCAATACAACCTATTAATTTCCCCTCGTCAAAAATAAGGTTATCA
AGTGAGAAATCACCATGAGTGACGACTGAATCCGGTGAGAATGGCAAAAGCTTATGCATTTCTTTCCAGA
CTTGTTCAACAGGCCAGCCATTACGCTCGTCATCAAAATCACTCGCATCAACCAAACCGTTATTCATTCG
TGATTGCGCCTGAGCGAGACGAAATACGCGATCGCTGTTAAAAGGACAATTACAAACAGGAATCGAATGC
AACCGGCGCAGGAACACTGCCAGCGCATCAACAATATTTTCACCTGAATCAGGATATTCTTCTAATACCT
GGAATGCTGTTTTCCCGGGGATCGCAGTGGTGAGTAACCATGCATCATCAGGAGTACGGATAAAATGCTT
GATGGTCGGAAGAGGCATAAATTCCGTCAGCCAGTTTAGTCTGACCATCTCATCTGTAACATCATTGGCA
ACGCTACCTTTGCCATGTTTCAGAAACAACTCTGGCGCATCGGGCTTCCCATACAATCGATAGATTGTCG
CACCTGATTGCCCGACATTATCGCGAGCCCATTTATACCCATATAAATCAGCATCCATGTTGGAATTTAA
TCGCGGCCTGGAGCAAGACGTTTCCCGTTGAATATGGCTCATAACACCCCTTGTATTACTGTTTATGTAA
GCAGACAGTTTTATTGTTCATGATGATATATTTTTATCTTGTGCAATGTAACATCAGAGATTTTGAGACA
CAACGTGGCTTTGTTGAATAAATCGAACTTTTGCTGAGTTGAAGGATCAGCTCGAGTGCCACCTGACGTC
TAAGAAACCATTATTATCATGACATTAACCTATAAAAATAGGCGTATCACGAGGCAGAATTTCAGATAAA
AAAAATCCTTAGCTTTCGCTAAGGATGATTTCTGGAATTCGCGGCCGCTTCTAGAGACTAGTGGAAGACA
T
