Features (pLannotate 1.2.2; 14 found; start..end, strand, type, name):
     12..70      +  misc_feature   bom (fragment): basis of mobility region from pBR322
     76..233     -  CDS            lacZα (fragment): LacZα fragment of β-galactosidase; lacZ fragment
    230..286     +  misc_feature   MCS: pUC18/19 multiple cloning site
    323..339     -  protein_bind   lac operator: The lac repressor binds to the lac operator to inhibit transcription in E. coli. This inhibition can be relieved by adding lactose or isopropyl-β-D-thiogalactopyranoside (IPTG). lac repressor encoded by lacI
    347..377     -  promoter       lac promoter: promoter for the E. coli lac operon
    392..413     -  protein_bind   CAP binding site: CAP binding activates transcription in the presence of cAMP. E. coli catabolite activator protein
    426..494     -  CDS            lacI (fragment): lac repressor; lacI; The lac repressor binds to the lac operator to inhibit transcription in E. coli. This inhibition can be relieved by adding lactose or isopropyl-β-D-thiogalactopyranoside (IPTG).
    513..533     +  misc_feature   BioBrick suffix: universal suffix for all parts
    534..591     +  terminator     his operon terminator: This putative transcriptin terminator from the E. coli his operon has a 2-bp deletion introduced during synthesis. Its efficiency has not been determined.
    786..1374    -  rep_origin     ori: high-copy-number ColE1/pMB1/pBR322/pUC origin of replication
   2733..2802    +  ncRNA          RNA-OUT: Accession: RF00240 - RNA-OUT
   2945..3760    -  CDS            KanR: aminoglycoside phosphotransferase; aph(3')-Ia; confers resistance to kanamycin in bacteria or G418 (Geneticin®) in eukaryotes
   3987..4030    -  terminator     bacterial terminator: putative bacterial transcription terminator
   4033..4054    +  misc_feature   BioBrick prefix: BioBrick prefix for parts that do not start with "ATG"
>Addgene plasmid #66069 | DVK_EF | addgene full sequence | sequence record 429967 | Addgene NGS Result
GCTTAGAGACCTGCACCATATGCGGTGTGAAATACCGCACAGATGCGTAAGGAGAAAATACCGCATCAGG
CGCCATTCGCCATTCAGGCTGCGCAACTGTTGGGAAGGGCGATCGGTGCGGGCCTCTTCGCTATTACGCC
AGCTGGCGAAAGGGGGATGTGCTGCAAGGCGATTAAGTTGGGTAACGCCAGGGTTTTCCCAGTCACGACG
TTGTAAAACGACGGCCAGTGAATTCGAGCTCGGTACCCGGGGATCCTCTAGAGTCGACCTGCAGGCATGC
AAGCTTGGCGTAATCATGGTCATAGCTGTTTCCTGTGTGAAATTGTTATCCGCTCACAATTCCACACAAC
ATACGAGCCGGAAGCATAAAGTGTAAAGCCTGGGGTGCCTAATGAGTGAGCTAACTCACATTAATTGCGT
TGCGCTCACTGCCCGCTTTCCAGTCGGGAAACCTGTCGTGCCAGCTGCATTAATGAATCGGCCAACGCGC
GGGGGTCTCTCGCTATGTCTTCTACTAGTAGCGGCCGCTGCAGTCCGGCAAAAAAGGGCAAGGTGTCACC
ACCCTGCCCTTTTTCTTTAAAACCGAAAAGATTACTTCGCGTTATGCAGGCTTCCTCGCTCACTGACTCG
CTGCGCTCGGTCGTTCGGCTGCGGCGAGCGGTATCAGCTCACTCAAAGGCGGTAATACGGTTATCCACAG
AATCAGGGGATAACGCAGGAAAGAACATGTGAGCAAAAGGCCAGCAAAAGGCCAGGAACCGTAAAAAGGC
CGCGTTGCTGGCGTTTTTCCACAGGCTCCGCCCCCCTGACGAGCATCACAAAAATCGACGCTCAAGTCAG
AGGTGGCGAAACCCGACAGGACTATAAAGATACCAGGCGTTTCCCCCTGGAAGCTCCCTCGTGCGCTCTC
CTGTTCCGACCCTGCCGCTTACCGGATACCTGTCCGCCTTTCTCCCTTCGGGAAGCGTGGCGCTTTCTCA
TAGCTCACGCTGTAGGTATCTCAGTTCGGTGTAGGTCGTTCGCTCCAAGCTGGGCTGTGTGCACGAACCC
CCCGTTCAGCCCGACCGCTGCGCCTTATCCGGTAACTATCGTCTTGAGTCCAACCCGGTAAGACACGACT
TATCGCCACTGGCAGCAGCCACTGGTAACAGGATTAGCAGAGCGAGGTATGTAGGCGGTGCTACAGAGTT
CTTGAAGTGGTGGCCTAACTACGGCTACACTAGAAGAACAGTATTTGGTATCTGCGCTCTGCTGAAGCCA
GTTACCTTCGGAAAAAGAGTTGGTAGCTCTTGATCCGGCAAACAAACCACCGCTGGTAGCGGTGGTTTTT
TTGTTTGCAAGCAGCAGATTACGCGCAGAAAAAAAGGATCTCAAGAAGATCCTTTGATCTTTTCTACGGG
GTCTGACGCTCAGTGGAACGAAAACTCACGTTAAGGGATTTTGGTCATGAGATTATCAAAAAGGATCTTC
ACCTAGATCCTTTTAAATTAAAAATGAAGTTTTAAATCAATCTAAAGTACTGAGAGATCCCCTCATAATT
TCCCCAAAACGTAACCATGTGTGAATAGATTTTGAGTAAGCAGGGTTGCAGCCACGAGTGAGTCTTCCCT
TGTTATTGTGTAGCCAGAATGCCGCAAAACTTCCATGCCTAAGCGAACTGTTGAGAGTACGTTTCGATTT
CTGACTGTGTTAGCCTGGAAGTGCTTGTCCCAACCTTGTTTCTGAGCATGAACGCCCGCAAGCCAACATG
TTAGTTGAAGCATCAGGGCGATTAGCAGCATGATATCAAAACGCTCTGAGCTGCTCGTTCGGCTATGGCG
TAGGCCTAGTCCGTAGGCAGGACTTTTCAAGTCTCGGAAGGTTTCTTCAATCTGCATTCGCTTCGAATAG
ATATTAACAAGTTGTTTGGGTGTTCGAATTTCAACAGGTAAGTTAGTTGCTAGAATCCATGGCTCCTTTG
CCGACGCTGAGTAGATTTTAGGTGACGGGTGGTGACAATGAGTCCGTGTCGAGCGCTGATTTTTTCGGCC
TTTAGAGCGAGATTTATACAATAGAATTTGGCATGAGATTGGGTTGCTTTTAGTCAGCCTCTTATAGCCT
AAAGTCTTTGAGTGACTAGATGACATATCATGTAAGTTGCTGATAGGTTTCCAGTTTTCCGCTCCTAGGT
CTGCATATTGTACTTTTCCTCTTACTCGACTTAACCAGTACCAACCCAGCTTCTCAACGGATTTATACCA
TGGCACTTTAAAGCCAGCATCACTGACAATGAGCGGTGTGGTGTTACTCGGTAGAATGCTCGCAAGGTCG
GCTAGAAATTGGTCATGAGCTTTCTTTGAACATTGCTCTGAAAGCGGGAACGCTTTCTCATAAAGAGTAA
CAGAACGACCGTGTAGTGCGACTGAAGCTCGCAATACCATAAGCCGTTTTTGCTCACGGATATCAGACCA
GTCAACAAGTACAATGGGCATCGTATTGCCCGAACAGATAAAGCTAGCATGCCAACGGTATACAGCGAGT
CGCTCTTTGTGGAGGTGACGATTACCTAACAATCGGTCGATTCGTTTGATGTTATGTTTTGTTCTCGCTT
TGGTTGGCAGGTTACGGCCAAGTTCGGTAAGAGTGAGAGTTTTACAGTCAAGTAAGGCGTGGCAAGCCAA
CGTTAAGCTGTTGAGTCGTTTTAAGTGTAATTCGGGGCAGAATTGGTAAAGAGAGTCGTGTAAAATATCG
AGTTCGCACATTTTGTTGTCTGATTATTGATTTTTGGCGAAACCATTTGATCATATGACAAGATGTGTAT
CTACCTTAACTTAATGATTTTGATAAAAATCATTAGGGGATTCATCAGTCTAAAGTATATATGAGTAAAC
TTGGTCTGACAGCTCGAGTCCCGTCAAGTCAGCGTAATGCTCTGCCAGTGTTACAACCAATTAACCAATT
CTGATTAGAAAAACTCATCGAGCATCAAATGAAACTGCAATTTATTCATATCAGGATTATCAATACCATA
TTTTTGAAAAAGCCGTTTCTGTAATGAAGGAGAAAACTCACCGAGGCAGTTCCATAGGATGGCAAGATCC
TGGTATCGGTCTGCGATTCCGACTCGTCCAACATCAATACAACCTATTAATTTCCCCTCGTCAAAAATAA
GGTTATCAAGTGAGAAATCACCATGAGTGACGACTGAATCCGGTGAGAATGGCAAAAGCTTATGCATTTC
TTTCCAGACTTGTTCAACAGGCCAGCCATTACGCTCGTCATCAAAATCACTCGCATCAACCAAACCGTTA
TTCATTCGTGATTGCGCCTGAGCGAGACGAAATACGCGATCGCTGTTAAAAGGACAATTACAAACAGGAA
TCGAATGCAACCGGCGCAGGAACACTGCCAGCGCATCAACAATATTTTCACCTGAATCAGGATATTCTTC
TAATACCTGGAATGCTGTTTTCCCGGGGATCGCAGTGGTGAGTAACCATGCATCATCAGGAGTACGGATA
AAATGCTTGATGGTCGGAAGAGGCATAAATTCCGTCAGCCAGTTTAGTCTGACCATCTCATCTGTAACAT
CATTGGCAACGCTACCTTTGCCATGTTTCAGAAACAACTCTGGCGCATCGGGCTTCCCATACAATCGATA
GATTGTCGCACCTGATTGCCCGACATTATCGCGAGCCCATTTATACCCATATAAATCAGCATCCATGTTG
GAATTTAATCGCGGCCTGGAGCAAGACGTTTCCCGTTGAATATGGCTCATAACACCCCTTGTATTACTGT
TTATGTAAGCAGACAGTTTTATTGTTCATGATGATATATTTTTATCTTGTGCAATGTAACATCAGAGATT
TTGAGACACAACGTGGCTTTGTTGAATAAATCGAACTTTTGCTGAGTTGAAGGATCAGCTCGAGTGCCAC
TTGACGTCTAAGAAACCATTATTATCATGACATTAACCTATAAAAATAGGCGTATCACGAGGCAGAATTT
CAGATAAAAAAAATCCTTAGCTTTCGCTAAGGATGATTTCTGGAATTCGCGGCCGCTTCTAGAGACTAGT
GGAAGACAT
