>Addgene plasmid #66069 | DVK_EF | addgene partial sequence | sequence record 114494 | MoCloR 5'-gccacctgacgtctaagaaacc-3'
ATAGGCGTATCACGAGGCAGAATTTCAGATAAAAAAAATCCTTAGCTTTCGCTAAGGATGATTTCTGGAA
TTCGCGGCCGCTTCTAGAGACTAGTGGAAGACATGCTTAGAGACCTGCACCATATGCGGTGTGAAATACC
GCACAGATGCGTAAGGAGAAAATACCGCATCAGGCGCCATTCGCCATTCAGGCTGCGCAACTGTTGGGAA
GGGCGATCGGTGCGGGCCTCTTCGCTATTACGCCAGCTGGCGAAAGGGGGATGTGCTGCAAGGCGATTAA
GTTGGGTAACGCCAGGGTTTTCCCAGTCACGACGTTGTAAAACGACGGCCAGTGAATTCGAGCTCGGTAC
CCGGGGATCCTCTAGAGTCGACCTGCAGGCATGCAAGCTTGGCGTAATCATGGTCATAGCTGTTTCCTGT
GTGAAATTGTTATCCGCTCACAATTCCACACAACATACGAGCCGGAAGCATAAAGTGTAAAGCCTGGGGT
GCCTAATGAGTGAGCTAACTCACATTAATTGCGTTGCGCTCACTGCCCGCTTTCCAGTCGGGAAACCTGT
CGTGCCAGCTGCATTAATGAATCGGCCAACGCGCGGGGGTCTCTCGCTATGTCTTCTACTAGTAGCGGCC
GCTGCAGTCCGGCAAAAAAGGGCAAGGTGTCACCACCCTGCCCTTTTTCTTTAAAACCGAAAAGATTACT
TCGCGTTATGCAGGCTTCCTCGCTCACTGACTCGCTGCGCTCGGTCGTTCGGCTGCGGCGAGCGGTATCA
GCTCACTCAAAGGCGGTAATACGGTTATCCACAGAATCAGGG
